>Addgene plasmid #204258 | pQE60 R124K wgMDH | addgene full sequence | sequence record 411057 | Addgene NGS Result
CTCGAGAAATCATAAAAAATTTATTTGCTTTGTGAGCGGATAACAATTTCACACAGAATTCATTAAAGAG
GAGAAATTAACTATGGCTAAAGGCGGAGCTCCCGGGTTCAAAGTCGCAATACTTGGCGCTGCCGGTGGCA
TTGGCCAGCCCCTTGCGATGTTGATGAAGATGAATCCTCTGGTTTCTGTTCTACATCTATATGATGTAGT
CAATGCCCCTGGTGTCACCGCTGATATTAGCCACATGGACACGGGTGCTGTGGTGCGTGGATTCTTGGGG
CAGCAGCAGCTGGAGGCTGCGCTTACTGGCATGGATCTTATTATAGTCCCTGCAGGTGTTCCTAAAAAAC
CAGGAATGACGAGGGATGATCTGTTCAAAATAAACGCAGGAATTGTCAAGACTCTGTGTGAAGGGATTGC
AAAGTGTTGTCCAAGAGCCATTGTCAACCTGATCAGTAATCCTGTGAACTCCACCGTGCCCATCGCAGCT
GAAGTTTTCAAGAAGGCTGGAACTTATGATCCAAAGCGACTTCTGGGAGTTACAATGCTCGACGTAGTCA
GAGCCAATACCTTTGTGGCAGAAGTATTGGGTCTTGATCCTCGGGATGTTGATGTTCCAGTTGTTGGCGG
TCATGCTGGTGTAACCATTTTGCCCCTTCTATCTCAGGTGAAGCCTCCAAGTTCTTTCACACAAGAAGAG
ATTAGTTACCTGACTGATAGGATTCAAAATGGTGGAACAGAAGTTGTCGAGGCCAAAGCAGGAGCTGGTT
CAGCAACTCTCTCAATGGCTTATGCTGCCGTTAAGTTTGCAGATGCATGCCTCAGGGGCTTAAGAGGAGA
TGCTGGTGTCATTGAATGCGCGTTTGTGTCTTCTCAGGTGACTGAACTTCCATTCTTTGCATCAAAAGTA
CGACTTGGTCGCAATGGTATCGAAGAAGTATACTCCCTTGGCCCGCTAAATGAGTATGAGAGGATTGGAT
TGGAGAAAGCGAAGAAAGAGTTGGCAGGAAGCATTGAGAAGGGAGTTTCCTTCATCAGAAGCAGATCTCA
TCACCATCACCATCACTAAGCTTAATTAGCTGAGCTTGGACTCCTGTTGATAGATCCAGTAATGACCTCA
GAACTCCATCTGGATTTGTTCAGAACGCTCGGTTGCCGCCGGGCGTTTTTTATTGGTGAGAATCCAAGCT
AGCTTGGCGAGATTTTCAGGAGCTAAGGAAGCTAAAATGGAGAAAAAAATCACTGGATATACCACCGTTG
ATATATCCCAATGGCATCGTAAAGAACATTTTGAGGCATTTCAGTCAGTTGCTCAATGTACCTATAACCA
GACCGTTCAGCTGGATATTACGGCCTTTTTAAAGACCGTAAAGAAAAATAAGCACAAGTTTTATCCGGCC
TTTATTCACATTCTTGCCCGCCTGATGAATGCTCATCCGGAATTTCGTATGGCAATGAAAGACGGTGAGC
TGGTGATATGGGATAGTGTTCACCCTTGTTACACCGTTTTCCATGAGCAAACTGAAACGTTTTCATCGCT
CTGGAGTGAATACCACGACGATTTCCGGCAGTTTCTACACATATATTCGCAAGATGTGGCGTGTTACGGT
GAAAACCTGGCCTATTTCCCTAAAGGGTTTATTGAGAATATGTTTTTCGTCTCAGCCAATCCCTGGGTGA
GTTTCACCAGTTTTGATTTAAACGTGGCCAATATGGACAACTTCTTCGCCCCCGTTTTCACCATGCATGG
GCAAATATTATACGCAAGGCGACAAGGTGCTGATGCCGCTGGCGATTCAGGTTCATCATGCCGTTTGTGA
TGGCTTCCATGTCGGCAGAATGCTTAATGAATTACAACAGTACTGCGATGAGTGGCAGGGCGGGGCGTAA
TTTTTTTAAGGCAGTTATTGGTGCCCTTAAACGCCTGGGGTAATGACTCTCTAGCTTGAGGCATCAAATA
AAACGAAAGGCTCAGTCGAAAGACTGGGCCTTTCGTTTTATCTGTTGTTTGTCGGTGAACGCTCTCCTGA
GTAGGACAAATCCGCCCTCTAGAGCTGCCTCGCGCGTTTCGGTGATGACGGTGAAAACCTCTGACACATG
CAGCTCCCGGAGACGGTCACAGCTTGTCTGTAAGCGGATGCCGGGAGCAGACAAGCCCGTCAGGGCGCGT
CAGCGGGTGTTGGCGGGTGTCGGGGCGCAGCCATGACCCAGTCACGTAGCGATAGCGGAGTGTATACTGG
CTTAACTATGCGGCATCAGAGCAGATTGTACTGAGAGTGCACCATATGCGGTGTGAAATACCGCACAGAT
GCGTAAGGAGAAAATACCGCATCAGGCGCTCTTCCGCTTCCTCGCTCACTGACTCGCTGCGCTCGGTCGT
TCGGCTGCGGCGAGCGGTATCAGCTCACTCAAAGGCGGTAATACGGTTATCCACAGAATCAGGGGATAAC
GCAGGAAAGAACATGTGAGCAAAAGGCCAGCAAAAGGCCAGGAACCGTAAAAAGGCCGCGTTGCTGGCGT
TTTTCCATAGGCTCCGCCCCCCTGACGAGCATCACAAAAATCGACGCTCAAGTCAGAGGTGGCGAAACCC
GACAGGACTATAAAGATACCAGGCGTTTCCCCCTGGAAGCTCCCTCGTGCGCTCTCCTGTTCCGACCCTG
CCGCTTACCGGATACCTGTCCGCCTTTCTCCCTTCGGGAAGCGTGGCGCTTTCTCATAGCTCACGCTGTA
GGTATCTCAGTTCGGTGTAGGTCGTTCGCTCCAAGCTGGGCTGTGTGCACGAACCCCCCGTTCAGCCCGA
CCGCTGCGCCTTATCCGGTAACTATCGTCTTGAGTCCAACCCGGTAAGACACGACTTATCGCCACTGGCA
GCAGCCACTGGTAACAGGATTAGCAGAGCGAGGTATGTAGGCGGTGCTACAGAGTTCTTGAAGTGGTGGC
CTAACTACGGCTACACTAGAAGGACAGTATTTGGTATCTGCGCTCTGCTGAAGCCAGTTACCTTCGGAAA
AAGAGTTGGTAGCTCTTGATCCGGCAAACAAACCACCGCTGGTAGCGGTGGTTTTTTTGTTTGCAAGCAG
CAGATTACGCGCAGAAAAAAAGGATCTCAAGAAGATCCTTTGATCTTTTCTACGGGGTCTGACGCTCAGT
GGAACGAAAACTCACGTTAAGGGATTTTGGTCATGAGATTATCAAAAAGGATCTTCACCTAGATCCTTTT
AAATTAAAAATGAAGTTTTAAATCAATCTAAAGTATATATGAGTAAACTTGGTCTGACAGTTACCAATGC
TTAATCAGTGAGGCACCTATCTCAGCGATCTGTCTATTTCGTTCATCCATAGTTGCCTGACTCCCCGTCG
TGTAGATAACTACGATACGGGAGGGCTTACCATCTGGCCCCAGTGCTGCAATGATACCGCGAGACCCACG
CTCACCGGCTCCAGATTTATCAGCAATAAACCAGCCAGCCGGAAGGGCCGAGCGCAGAAGTGGTCCTGCA
ACTTTATCCGCCTCCATCCAGTCTATTAATTGTTGCCGGGAAGCTAGAGTAAGTAGTTCGCCAGTTAATA
GTTTGCGCAACGTTGTTGCCATTGCTACAGGCATCGTGGTGTCACGCTCGTCGTTTGGTATGGCTTCATT
CAGCTCCGGTTCCCAACGATCAAGGCGAGTTACATGATCCCCCATGTTGTGCAAAAAAGCGGTTAGCTCC
TTCGGTCCTCCGATCGTTGTCAGAAGTAAGTTGGCCGCAGTGTTATCACTCATGGTTATGGCAGCACTGC
ATAATTCTCTTACTGTCATGCCATCCGTAAGATGCTTTTCTGTGACTGGTGAGTACTCAACCAAGTCATT
CTGAGAATAGTGTATGCGGCGACCGAGTTGCTCTTGCCCGGCGTCAATACGGGATAATACCGCGCCACAT
AGCAGAACTTTAAAAGTGCTCATCATTGGAAAACGTTCTTCGGGGCGAAAACTCTCAAGGATCTTACCGC
TGTTGAGATCCAGTTCGATGTAACCCACTCGTGCACCCAACTGATCTTCAGCATCTTTTACTTTCACCAG
CGTTTCTGGGTGAGCAAAAACAGGAAGGCAAAATGCCGCAAAAAAGGGAATAAGGGCGACACGGAAATGT
TGAATACTCATACTCTTCCTTTTTCAATATTATTGAAGCATTTATCAGGGTTATTGTCTCATGAGCGGAT
ACATATTTGAATGTATTTAGAAAAATAAACAAATAGGGGTTCCGCGCACATTTCCCCGAAAAGTGCCACC
TGACGTCTAAGAAACCATTATTATCATGACATTAACCTATAAAAATAGGCGTATCACGAGGCCCTTTCGT
CTTCAC
Features (pLannotate 1.2.2; 12 found; start..end, strand, type, name):
     30..46      +  protein_bind   lac operator: The lac repressor binds to the lac operator to inhibit transcription in E. coli. This inhibition can be relieved by adding lactose or isopropyl-β-D-thiogalactopyranoside (IPTG). lac repressor encoded by lacI
     86..1042    +  CDS            MDHG_CITLA (fragment): Experimental evidence at protein level: Swiss-Prot protein existence level 1. From Citrullus lanatus (Watermelon) (Citrullus vulgaris).
   1049..1066    +  CDS            7xHis (fragment): 6xHis affinity tag
   1089..1183    +  terminator     lambda t0 terminator: transcription terminator from phage lambda
   1198..1226    +  promoter       cat promoter (fragment): promoter of the E. coli cat gene encoding chloramphenicol acetyltransferase
   1227..1890    +  CDS            CmR (fragment): chloramphenicol acetyltransferase; cat; confers resistance to chloramphenicol
   1955..2041    +  terminator     rrnB T1 terminator: Escherichia coli rrnB; transcription terminator T1 from the E. coli rrnB gene
   2053..2094    +  CDS            rop (fragment): Rop protein, which maintains plasmids at low copy number; rop
   2196..2336    +  misc_feature   bom: basis of mobility region from pBR322
   2522..3110    -  rep_origin     ori: high-copy-number ColE1/pMB1/pBR322/pUC origin of replication
   3281..4141    -  CDS            AmpR: β-lactamase; bla; confers resistance to ampicillin, carbenicillin, and related antibiotics
   4142..4246    -  promoter       AmpR promoter: bla
