[The description below was written by a language model from this plasmid's Addgene catalogue record and pLannotate feature annotations shown in this document.]
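Description:
pQE60 R124K wgMDH is a bacterial expression plasmid built on the Qiagen pQE60 backbone for IPTG-inducible production of a mutant watermelon (Citrullus lanatus) glyoxysomal malate dehydrogenase (MDHG_CITLA) in E. coli. The roughly 1 kb insert was cloned between the NcoI and BglII sites of the vector, with the NcoI site lost in the process, and carries the R124K substitution, described in the record as an active-site mutation. The coding sequence runs directly into a C-terminal 6xHis tag supplied by the vector, which allows purification by immobilised metal affinity chromatography.

In the sequenced 4,346 nt plasmid, a lac operator lies just upstream of the MDH open reading frame, so transcription is held off by lac repressor and released by IPTG. The promoter itself is not annotated in the feature table, and no lacI gene is annotated, so repressor would have to be supplied by the host. The lambda t0 terminator follows the His tag. Downstream sit a partial cat promoter and a fragment of the chloramphenicol acetyltransferase gene followed by the rrnB T1 terminator. These are annotated only as fragments, and chloramphenicol is not listed as a selection. Propagation relies on a ColE1/pMB1-type origin with a pBR322 bom region and only a short rop remnant. The catalogue lists the plasmid as low copy, whereas the generic origin annotation reads high copy. Selection is by ampicillin through the bla gene and its own promoter.

The construct is distributed as part of a teaching and research community working on malate dehydrogenase, and is suited to expressing and purifying the R124K enzyme for comparison with the wild type in studies of catalysis and substrate binding.
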