Addgene plasmid #204258: pQE60 R124K wgMDH
Purpose: Bacterial expression of R124K wgMDH with IPTG induction - Active site mutant
Depositing lab: Malate dehydrogenase CUREs Community (MCC). Depositing organization: University of San Diego. Publication: Organelle and translocatable forms of glyoxysomal malate dehydrogenase. The effect of the N-terminal presequence. Cox B, Chit MM, Weaver T, Gietl C, Bailey J, Bell E, Banaszak L. FEBS J. 2005 Feb;272(3):643-54. doi: 10.1111/j.1742-4658.2004.04475.x. PubMed 15670147.
Backbone
  Vector backbone: pQE60
  Backbone manufacturer: Qiagen
  Backbone size w/o insert (bp): 3391
  Vector type: Bacterial Expression
Growth in bacteria
  Bacterial resistance: Ampicillin, 100 μg/mL
  Growth temperature: 37°C
  Growth strain: DH5alpha
  Copy number: Low Copy
Gene/Insert
  Gene/Insert name: MDHG_CITLA (alt name: watermelon glyoxysomal malate dehydrogenase)
  Species: Citrullus lanatus subsp. Vulgaris
  Insert size (bp): 987
  Mutation: R124K
  Tag / fusion protein: 6X His (C terminal on insert)
  Cloning method: Restriction Enzyme; 5′ cloning site NcoI (destroyed during cloning); 3′ cloning site BglII (not destroyed)
  Sequencing primers: 5′ CCCGAAAAGTGCCACCTG; 3′ CCAGTAATGACCTCAGAAC
Resource information
  A portion of this plasmid was derived from a plasmid made by: Received from Leonard J. Banaszak; Original construct from Christine Gietl
Terms and licenses: Academic/Nonprofit Terms; Industry Terms: Not Available to Industry
Depositor comments: For more information, please see the MDH CUREs Community website: https://www.mdhcures.org/
How to cite: pQE60 R124K wgMDH was a gift from Malate dehydrogenase CUREs Community (MCC) (Addgene plasmid # 204258 ; http://n2t.net/addgene:204258 ; RRID:Addgene_204258)
